Addgene plasmid #160905: pEF-ManII-GFP
Purpose: Expresses the Golgi marker ManII-GFP in mammalian cells
Depositing lab: Benjamin Glick. Publication: ESCargo: a regulatable fluorescent secretory cargo for diverse model organisms. Casler JC, Zajac AL, Valbuena FM, Sparvoli D, Jeyifous O, Turkewitz AP, Horne-Badovinac S, Green WN, Glick BS. Mol Biol Cell. 2020 Oct 28:mbcE20090591. doi: 10.1091/mbc.E20-09-0591. PubMed 33112725.
Backbone
  Vector backbone: pEF/myc/ER
  Backbone size w/o insert (bp): 5300
  Total vector size (bp): 9600
  Vector type: Mammalian Expression
Growth in bacteria
  Bacterial resistance: Ampicillin, 100 μg/mL
  Growth temperature: 37°C
  Growth strain: DH5alpha
  Copy number: Unknown
Gene/Insert
  Gene/Insert name: MAN2A1
  Species: H. sapiens (human)
  Insert size (bp): 4176
  GenBank ID: 4124
  Entrez Gene: MAN2A1 (a.k.a. AMan II, GOLIM7, MANA2, MANII)
  Promoter: EF-1a
  Tag / fusion protein: GFP (C terminal on insert)
  Cloning method: Gibson Cloning
  Sequencing primers: 5′ GGCACTTGATGTAATTCTCCTTGGAATT; 3′ cctgctattgtcttcccaatcctcc
Terms and licenses: Academic/Nonprofit Terms; Industry Terms: Not Available to Industry
How to cite: pEF-ManII-GFP was a gift from Benjamin Glick (Addgene plasmid # 160905 ; http://n2t.net/addgene:160905 ; RRID:Addgene_160905)
