[The description below was written by a language model from this plasmid's Addgene catalogue record and pLannotate feature annotations shown in this document.]
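Description:
pEF-ManII-GFP is a mammalian expression plasmid of roughly 9.5 kb, built on the pEF/myc/ER backbone by Gibson cloning, that produces a fluorescently tagged form of the Golgi enzyme alpha-mannosidase II for use as a Golgi marker in mammalian cells. In bacteria it is maintained through a high-copy ColE1/pUC-type origin and selected with ampicillin via the β-lactamase gene and its native promoter. An f1 origin is also present, which in principle allows single-stranded DNA production.

The expression cassette is driven by the strong constitutive human EF-1α promoter, followed by the mannosidase II coding sequence fused at its C terminus to GFP and terminated by the bovine growth hormone polyadenylation signal. The feature annotation identifies the fluorescent protein as msGFP2, a photostable monomeric superfolder GFP variant. The two sources disagree on the insert's origin: the catalogue entry lists it as human MAN2A1, whereas the sequence-based annotation matches the open reading frame to mouse Man2a1, so the species should be checked against the sequence before relying on either. Mannosidase II carries out the first committed step in the biosynthesis of complex N-glycans, and the tagged protein serves here to label the Golgi.

A second cassette, with the SV40 enhancer/early promoter, a neomycin/kanamycin phosphotransferase gene (annotated as a fragment, adjacent to a short ble fragment) and an SV40 polyadenylation signal, should allow G418 selection of stably transfected cells. The plasmid was deposited with work on a regulatable fluorescent secretory cargo, where it would fit as a Golgi reference marker for live-cell imaging.
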