Features (pLannotate 1.2.2; 13 found; start..end, strand, type, name):
     64..393     +  promoter       SV40 promoter: SV40 enhancer and early promoter
    423..1213    +  CDS            NeoR/KanR (fragment): aminoglycoside phosphotransferase from Tn5; aph(3')-II (or nptII); confers resistance to neomycin, kanamycin, and G418 (Geneticin®)
   1234..1392    +  CDS            ble (fragment): BLE_KLEPN - Experimental evidence at protein level: Swiss-Prot protein existence level 1. Binding protein with a strong affinity to the bleomycin family of antibiotics. Binds to CL990; an antimitotic-antibiotic compound. From Klebsiella pneumoniae.
   1387..1508    +  polyA_signal   SV40 poly(A) signal: SV40 polyadenylation signal
   1712..2300    -  rep_origin     ori: high-copy-number ColE1/pMB1/pBR322/pUC origin of replication
   2471..3331    -  CDS            AmpR: β-lactamase; bla; confers resistance to ampicillin, carbenicillin, and related antibiotics
   3332..3436    -  promoter       AmpR promoter: bla
   3512..4674    +  promoter       EF-1α promoter: strong constitutive promoter for human elongation factor EF-1α
   4694..8143    +  CDS            Man2a1: MA2A1_MOUSE - Also known as Mana2. Experimental evidence at protein level: Swiss-Prot protein existence level 1. Catalyzes the first committed step in the biosynthesis of complex N-glycans. It controls conversion of high mannose to complex N- glycans; the final hydrolytic step in the N-glycan maturation pathway. From Mus musculus (Mouse).
   8162..8869    +  CDS            msGFP2: photostable monomeric superfolder GFP (Valbuena et al., 2020)
   8899..9106    +  polyA_signal   bGH poly(A) signal: bovine growth hormone polyadenylation signal
   9127..9148    +  promoter       SV40 promoter (fragment): SV40 enhancer and early promoter
   9169..50      +  rep_origin     f1 ori (across the origin) (sequence partly withheld): f1 bacteriophage origin of replication; arrow indicates direction of (+) strand synthesis
>Addgene plasmid #160905 | pEF-ManII-GFP | addgene full sequence | sequence record 316106 | Addgene NGS Result
GGCCTATTGGTTAAAAAATGAGCTGATTTAACAAAAATTTAACGCGAATTAATTCTGTGGAATGTGTGTC
AGTTAGGGTGTGGAAAGTCCCCAGGCTCCCCAGCAGGCAGAAGTATGCAAAGCATGCATCTCAATTAGTC
AGCAACCAGGTGTGGAAAGTCCCCAGGCTCCCCAGCAGGCAGAAGTATGCAAAGCATGCATCTCAATTAG
TCAGCAACCATAGTCCCGCCCCTAACTCCGCCCATCCCGCCCCTAACTCCGCCCAGTTCCGCCCATTCTC
CGCCCCTAGGCTGACTAATTTTTTTTATTTATGCAGAGGCCGAGGCCGCCTCTGCCTCTGAGCTATTCCA
GAAGTAGTGAGGAGGCTTTTTTGGAGGCCTAGGCTTTTGCAAAAAGCTCCCCCCCCGGGAGGTCCACAAT
GGTTGAACAAGATGGATTGCACGCAGGTTCTCCGGCCGCTTGGGTGGAGAGGCTATTCGGCTATGACTGG
GCACAACAGACAATCGGCTGCTCTGATGCCGCCGTGTTCCGGCTGTCAGCGCAGGGGCGCCCGGTTCTTT
TTGTCAAGACCGACCTGTCCGGTGCCCTGAATGAACTCCAGGACGAGGCAGCGCGGCTATCGTGGCTGGC
CACGACGGGCGTTCCTTGCGCAGCTGTGCTCGACGTTGTCACTGAAGCGGGAAGGGACTGGCTGCTATTG
GGCGAAGTGCCGGGGCAGGATCTCCTGTCATCTCACCTTGCTCCTGCCGAGAAAGTATCCATCATGGCTG
ATGCAATGCGGCGGCTGCATACGCTTGATCCGGCTACCTGCCCATTCGACCACCAAGCGAAACATCGCAT
CGAGCGAGCACGTACTCGGATGGAAGCCGGTCTTGTCGATCAGGATGATCTGGACGAAGAGCATCAGGGG
CTCGCGCCAGCCGAACTGTTCGCCAGGCTCAAGGCGCGTATGCCCGACGGCGAGGATCTCGTCGTGACTC
ATGGCGATGCCTGCTTGCCGAATATCATGGTGGAAAATGGCCGCTTTTCTGGATTCATCGACTGTGGCCG
GCTGGGTGTGGCGGACCGCTATCAGGACATAGCGTTGGCTACCCGTGATATTGCTGAAGAGCTTGGCGGC
GAATGGGCTGACCGCTTCCTCGTGCTTTACGGTATCGCCGCTCCCGATTCGCAGCGCATCGCCTTCTATC
GCCTTCTTGACGAGTTCTTCTGAGCGGGACTCTGGGGTTCGAAATGACCGACCAAGCGACGCCCAACCTG
CCATCACGAGATTTCGATTCCACCGCCGCCTTCTATGAAAGGTTGGGCTTCGGAATCGTTTTCCGGGACG
CCGGCTGGATGATCCTCCAGCGCGGGGATCTCATGCTGGAGTTCTTCGCCCACCCCAACTTGTTTATTGC
AGCTTATAATGGTTACAAATAAAGCAATAGCATCACAAATTTCACAAATAAAGCATTTTTTTCACTGCAT
TCTAGTTGTGGTTTGTCCAAACTCATCAATGTATCTTATCATGTCTGTATACCGTCGATCTTTCCGCTTC
CTCGCTCACTGACTCGCTGCGCTCGGTCGTTCGGCTGCGGCGAGCGGTATCAGCTCACTCAAAGGCGGTA
ATACGGTTATCCACAGAATCAGGGGATAACGCAGGAAAGAACATGTGAGCAAAAGGCCAGCAAAAGGCCA
GGAACCGTAAAAAGGCCGCGTTGCTGGCGTTTTTCCATAGGCTCCGCCCCCCTGACGAGCATCACAAAAA
TCGACGCTCAAGTCAGAGGTGGCGAAACCCGACAGGACTATAAAGATACCAGGCGTTTCCCCCTGGAAGC
TCCCTCGTGCGCTCTCCTGTTCCGACCCTGCCGCTTACCGGATACCTGTCCGCCTTTCTCCCTTCGGGAA
GCGTGGCGCTTTCTCATAGCTCACGCTGTAGGTATCTCAGTTCGGTGTAGGTCGTTCGCTCCAAGCTGGG
CTGTATGCACGAACCCCCCGTTCAGCCCGACCGCTGCGCCTTATCCGGTAACTATCGTCTTGAGTCCAAC
CCGGTAAGACACGACTTATCGCCACTGGCAGCAGCCACTGGTAACAGGATTAGCAGAGCGAGGTATGTAG
GCGGTGCTACAGAGTTCTTGAAGTGGTGGCCTAACTACGGCTACACTAGAAGAACAGTATTTGGTATCTG
CGCTCTGCTGAAGCCAGTTACCTTCGGAAAAAGAGTTGGTAGCTCTTGATCCGGCAAACAAACCACCGCT
GGTAGCGGTGGTTTTTTTGTTTGCAAGCAGCAGATTACGCGCAGAAAAAAAGGATCTCAAGAAGATCCTT
TGATCTTTTCTACGGGGTCTGACGCTCAGTGGAACGAAAACTCACGTTAAGGGATTTTGGTCATGAGATT
ATCAAAAAGGATCTTCACCTAGATCCTTTTAAATTAAAAATGAAGTTTTAAATCAATCTAAAGTATATAT
GAGTAAACTTGGTCTGACAGTTACCAATGCTTAATCAGTGAGGCACCTATCTCAGCGATCTGTCTATTTC
GTTCATCCATAGTTGCCTGACTCCCCGTCGTGTAGATAACTACGATACGGGAGGGCTTACCATCTGGCCC
CAGTGCTGCAATGATACCGCGAGACCCACGCTCACCGGCTCCAGATTTATCAGCAATAAACCAGCCAGCC
GGAAGGGCCGAGCGCAGAAGTGGTCCTGCAACTTTATCCGCCTCCATCCAGTCTATTAATTGTTGCCGGG
AAGCTAGAGTAAGTAGTTCGCCAGTTAATAGTTTGCGCAACGTTGTTGCCATTGCTACAGGCATCGTGGT
GTCACGCTCGTCGTTTGGTATGGCTTCATTCAGCTCCGGTTCCCAACGATCAAGGCGAGTTACATGATCC
CCCATGTTGTGCAAAAAAGCGGTTAGCTCCTTCGGTCCTCCGATCGTTGTCAGAAGTAAGTTGGCCGCAG
TGTTATCACTCATGGTTATGGCAGCACTGCATAATTCTCTTACTGTCATGCCATCCGTAAGATGCTTTTC
TGTGACTGGTGAGTACTCAACCAAGTCATTCTGAGAATAGTGTATGCGGCGACCGAGTTGCTCTTGCCCG
GCGTCAATACGGGATAATACCGCGCCACATAGCAGAACTTTAAAAGTGCTCATCATTGGAAAACGTTCTT
CGGGGCGAAAACTCTCAAGGATCTTACCGCTGTTGAGATCCAGTTCGATGTAACCCACTCGGGCACCCAA
CTGATCTTCAGCATCTTTTACTTTCACCAGCGTTTCTGGGTGAGCAAAAACAGGAAGGCAAAATGCCGCA
AAAAAGGGAATAAGGGCGACACGGAAATGTTGAATACTCATACTCTTCCTTTTTCAATATTATTGAAGCA
TTTATCAGGGTTATTGTCTCATGAGCGGATACATATTTGAATGTATTTAGAAAAATAAACAAATAGGGGT
TCCGCGCACATTTCCCCGAAAAGTGCCACCTGACGTCAGATCGACGGATCGGGAGATCGGTACCGAATTC
AAGCTTCGTGAGGCTCCGGTGCCCGTCAGTGGGCAGAGCGCACATCGCCCACAGTCCCCGAGAAGTTGGG
GGGAGGGGTCGGCAATTGAACCGGTGCCTAGAGAAGGTGGCGCGGGGTAAACTGGGAAAGTGATGTCGTG
TACTGGCTCCGCCTTTTTCCCGAGGGTGGGGGAGAACCGTATATAAGTGCAGTAGTCGCCGTGAACGTTC
TTTTTCGCAACGGGTTTGCCGCCAGAACACAGGTAAGTGCCGTGTGTGGTTCCCGCGGGCCTGGCCTCTT
TACGGGTTATGGCCCTTGCGTGCCTTGAATTACTTCCACCTGGCTCCAGTACGTGATTCTTGATCCCGAG
CTGGAGCCAGGGGCGGGCCTTGCGCTTTAGGAGCCCCTTCGCCTCGTGCTTGAGTTGAGGCCTGGCCTGG
GCGCTGGGGCCGCCGCGTGCGAATCTGGTGGCACCTTCGCGCCTGTCTCGCTGCTTTCGATAAGTCTCTA
GCCATTTAAAATTTTTGATGACCTGCTGCGACGCTTTTTTTCTGGCAAGATAGTCTTGTAAATGCGGGCC
AGGATCTGCACACTGGTATTTCGGTTTTTGGGGCCGCGGGCGGCGACGGGGCCCGTGCGTCCCAGCGCAC
ATGTTCGGCGAGGCGGGGCCTGCGAGCGCGGCCACCGAGAATCGGACGGGGGTAGTCTCAAGCTGGCCGG
CCTGCTCTGGTGCCTGGCCTCGCGCCGCCGTGTATCGCCCCGCCCTGGGCGGCAAGGCTGGCCCGGTCGG
CACCAGTTGCGTGAGCGGAAAGATGGCCGCTTCCCGGCCCTGCTCCAGGGGGCTCAAAATGGAGGACGCG
GCGCTCGGGAGAGCGGGCGGGTGAGTCACCCACACAAAGGAAAGGGGCCTTTCCGTCCTCAGCCGTCGCT
TCATGTGACTCCACGGAGTACCGGGCGCCGTCCAGGCACCTCGATTAGTTCTGGAGCTTTTGGAGTACGT
CGTCTTTAGGTTGGGGGGAGGGGTTTTATGCGATGGAGTTTCCCCACACTGAGTGGGTGGAGACTGAAGT
TAGGCCAGCTTGGCACTTGATGTAATTCTCCTTGGAATTTGCCCTTTTTGAGTTTGGATCTTGGTTCATT
CTCAAGCCTCAGACAGTGGTTCAAAGTTTTTTTCTTCCATTTCAGGTGTCGTGAACACGTGGCCACCGCC
ACCATGAAGTTAAGTCGCCAGTTCACCGTGTTTGGCAGCGCGATCTTCTGCGTCGTAATCTTCTCACTCT
ACCTGATGCTGGACAGGGGTCACTTGGACTACCCTCGGGGCCCGCGCCAGGAGGGCTCCTTTCCGCAGGG
CCAGCTTTCAATATTGCAAGAAAAGATTGACCATTTGGAGCGTTTGCTCGCTGAGAACAACGAGATCATC
TCAAATATCAGAGACTCAGTCATCAACCTGAGCGAGTCTGTGGAGGACGGCCCGCGGGGGTCACCAGGCA
ACGCCAGCCAAGGCTCCATCCACCTCCACTCGCCACAGTTGGCCCTGCAGGCTGACCCCAGAGACTGTTT
GTTTGCTTCACAGAGTGGGAGTCAGCCCCGGGATGTGCAGATGTTGGATGTTTACGATCTGATTCCTTTT
GATAATCCAGATGGTGGAGTTTGGAAGCAAGGATTTGACATTAAGTATGAAGCGGATGAGTGGGACCATG
AGCCCCTGCAAGTGTTTGTGGTGCCTCACTCCCATAATGACCCAGGTTGGTTGAAGACTTTCAATGACTA
CTTTAGAGACAAGACTCAGTATATTTTTAATAACATGGTCCTAAAGCTGAAAGAAGACTCAAGCAGGAAG
TTTATGTGGTCTGAGATCTCTTACCTTGCAAAATGGTGGGATATTATAGATATTCCGAAGAAGGAAGCTG
TTAAAAGTTTACTACAGAATGGTCAGCTGGAAATTGTGACCGGTGGCTGGGTTATGCCTGATGAAGCCAC
TCCACATTATTTTGCCTTAATTGACCAACTAATTGAAGGGCACCAATGGCTGGAAAAAAATCTAGGAGTG
AAACCTCGATCGGGCTGGGCCATAGATCCCTTTGGTCATTCACCCACAATGGCTTATCTTCTAAAGCGTG
CTGGATTTTCACACATGCTCATCCAGAGAGTCCATTATGCAATCAAAAAACACTTCTCTTTGCATAAAAC
GCTGGAGTTTTTCTGGAGACAGAATTGGGATCTTGGATCTGCTACAGACATTTTGTGCCATATGATGCCC
TTCTACAGCTACGACATCCCTCACACCTGTGGGCCTGATCCTAAAATATGCTGCCAGTTTGATTTTAAAC
GGCTTCCTGGAGGCAGATATGGTTGTCCCTGGGGAGTTCCCCCAGAAGCAATATCTCCTGGAAATGTCCA
AAGCAGGGCTCAGATGCTATTGGATCAGTACCGGAAAAAGTCAAAACTTTTCCGCACTAAAGTTCTGCTG
GCTCCACTGGGAGACGACTTTCGGTTCAGTGAATACACAGAGTGGGATCTGCAGTGCAGGAACTACGAGC
AACTGTTCAGTTACATGAACTCGCAGCCTCATCTGAAAGTGAAGATCCAGTTTGGAACCTTGTCAGATTA
TTTCGACGCATTGGAGAAAGCGGTGGCAGCCGAGAAGAAGAGTAGCCAGTCTGTGTTCCCTGCCCTGAGT
GGAGACTTCTTCACGTACGCTGACAGAGACGACCATTACTGGAGTGGCTACTTCACGTCCAGACCTTTCT
ACAAACGAATGGACAGAATAATGGAATCTCGTATAAGGGCTGCTGAAATTCTTTACCAGTTGGCCTTGAA
ACAAGCTCAGAAATACAAGATAAATAAATTTCTTTCATCACCTCATTACACAACACTGACAGAAGCCAGA
AGGAACTTAGGACTATTTCAGCATCATGATGCCATCACAGGAACCGCGAAAGACTGGGTGGTTGTGGACT
ATGGTACCAGACTCTTTCAGTCATTAAATTCTTTGGAGAAGATAATTGGAGATTCTGCATTTCTTCTCAT
TTTAAAGGACAAAAAGCTGTACCAGTCAGATCCTTCCAAAGCCTTCTTAGAGATGGATACGAAGCAAAGT
TCACAAGATTCTCTGCCCCAAAAAATTATAATACAACTGAGCGCACAGGAGCCAAGGTACCTTGTGGTCT
ACAATCCCTTTGAACAAGAACGGCATTCAGTGGTGTCCATCCGGGTAAACTCCGCCACAGTGAAAGTGCT
GTCTGATTCGGGAAAACCGGTGGAGGTTCAAGTCAGTGCAGTTTGGAACGACATGAGGACAATTTCACAA
GCAGCCTATGAGGTTTCTTTTCTAGCTCATATACCACCACTGGGACTGAAAGTGTTTAAGATCTTAGAGT
CACAAAGTTCAAGCTCACACTTGGCTGATTATGTCCTATATAATAATGATGGACTAGCAGAAAATGGAAT
ATTCCACGTGAAGAACATGGTGGATGCTGGAGATGCCATAACAATAGAGAATCCCTTCCTGGCGATTTGG
TTTGACCGATCTGGGCTGATGGAGAAAGTGAGAAGGAAAGAAGACAGTAGACAGCATGAACTGAAGGTCC
AGTTCCTGTGGTACGGAACCACCAACAAAAGGGACAAGAGCGGTGCCTACCTCTTCCTGCCTGACGGGCA
GGGCCAGCCATATGTTTCCCTAAGACCGCCCTTTGTCAGAGTGACACGTGGAAGGATCTACTCAGATGTG
ACCTGTTTCCTCGAACACGTTACTCACAAAGTCCGCCTGTACAACATTCAGGGAATAGAAGGTCAGTCCA
TGGAAGTTTCTAATATTGTAAACATCAGGAATGTGCATAACCGTGAGATTGTAATGAGAATTTCATCTAA
AATAAACAACCAAAATAGATATTATACTGACCTAAATGGATATCAGATTCAGCCTAGAAGGACCATGAGC
AAATTGCCTCTTCAAGCCAACGTTTACCCGATGTGCACAATGGCGTATATCCAGGATGCTGAGCACCGGC
TCACGCTGCTCTCTGCTCAGTCTCTAGGTGCTTCCAGCATGGCTTCTGGTCAGATTGAAGTCTTCATGGA
TCGAAGGCTCATGCAGGATGATAACCGTGGCCTTGGGCAAGGCGTCCATGACAATAAGATTACAGCTAAT
TTGTTTCGAATCCTCCTCGAGAAGAGAAGCGCTGTGAACATGGAAGAAGAAAAGAAGAGCCCTGTCAGCT
ACCCTTCCCTCCTCAGCCACATGACTTCGTCCTTCCTCAACCATCCCTTTCTCCCCATGGTACTAAGTGG
CCAGCTCCCCTCCCCTGCCTTTGAGCTGCTGAGTGAATTTCCTCTGCTGCAGTCCTCTCTACCTTGTGAT
ATCCATCTGGTCAACCTGCGGACAATACAATCAAAGATGGGCAAAGGCTATTCGGATGAGGCAGCCTTGA
TCCTCCACAGGAAAGGGTTTGATTGCCAGTTCTCCAGCAGAGGCATCGGGCTACCCTGTTCCACTACTCA
GGGAAAGATGTCAGTTCTGAAACTTTTCAACAAGTTTGCTGTGGAGAGTCTCGTCCCTTCCTCTCTGTCC
TTGATGCACTCCCCTCCAGATGCCCAGAACATGAGTGAAGTCAGCCTGAGCCCCATGGAGATCAGCACGT
TCCGTATCCGCTTGCGTTGGACCGGAGGAAGCGGAGGAAGCATGGATAGCACTGAGAGCCTGTTCACCGG
GGTGGTGCCCATCCTGGTCGAGCTGGACGGCGACGTAAACGGCCACAAGTTCAGCGTGCGCGGCGAGGGC
GAGGGCGATGCCACCAACGGCAAGCTGACCCTGAAGTTCATCTGCACCACCGGCAAGCTGCCCGTGCCCT
GGCCCACCCTCGTGACCACCCTGACCTACGGCGTGCAGTGCTTCAGCCGCTACCCCGACCACATGAAGCA
GCACGACTTCTTCAAGTCCGCCATGCCCGAAGGCTACGTCCAGGAGCGCACCATCACCTTCAAGGACGAC
GGCACCTACAAGACCCGCGCCGAGGTGAAGTTCGAGGGCGACACCCTGGTGAACCGCATCGAGCTGAAGG
GCATCGACTTCAAGGAGGACGGCAACATCCTGGGGCACAAGCTGGAGTACAACTACAACAGCCACAACGT
CTATATCACCGCCGACAAGCAGAAGAACGGCATCAAGGCCAACTTCAAGATCCGCCACAACGTGGAGGAC
GGCAGCGTGCAGCTCGCCGACCACTACCAGCAGAACACCCCCATCGGCGACGGCCCCGTGCTGCTGCCCG
ACAACCACTACCTGAGCACCCAGTCCAAGCTGAGCAAAGACCCCAACGAGAAGCGCGATCACATGGTCCT
GCTGGAGTTCGTGACCGCCGCCGGGATCACTGGAGGCAGTGGCGGTTCTTAGTCTAGAAGCTCGCTGATC
AGCCTCGACTGTGCCTTCTAGTTGCCAGCCATCTGTTGTTTGCCCCTCCCCCGTGCCTTCCTTGACCCTG
GAAGGTGCCACTCCCACTGTCCTTTCCTAATAAAATGAGGAAATTGCATCGCATTGTCTGAGTAGGTGTC
ATTCTATTCTGGGGGGTGGGGTGGGGCAGGACAGCAAGGGGGAGGATTGGGAAGACAATAGCAGGCATGC
TGGGGATGGCCCGGGCTCTATGGCTTCTGAGGCGGAAAGAACCAGCTGGGGCTCTAGGGGGTATCCCC
[124 nt withheld, positions 9169-9292]
C
[72 nt withheld, positions 9294-9365]
TCCCCCAAAAAACTTGATTA
[49 nt withheld, positions 9386-9434]
CCTTTGACGTTGGAGTCCACGTTCTTT
[37 nt withheld, positions 9462-9498]
ACCCTATCTCGGTCTATTCTTTTGATTTATAAGGGATTTTGCCGATTTC
